>Addgene plasmid #217822 | pCDB179-RdhC1 | addgene full sequence | sequence record 430561 | Addgene NGS Result
TCGAGGATCCGGCTGCTAACAAAGCCCGAAAGGAAGCTGAGTTGGCTGCTGCCACCGCTGAGCAATAACT
AGCATAACCCCTTGGGGCCTCTAAACGGGTCTTGAGGGGTTTTTTGCTGAAAGGAGGAACTATATCCGGA
TTGGCGAATGGG
[124 nt withheld, positions 153-276]
C
[91 nt withheld, positions 278-368]
A
[49 nt withheld, positions 370-418]
CCTTTGACGTTGGAGTCCACGTTCTTT
[37 nt withheld, positions 446-482]
ACCCTATCTCGGTCTATTCTTTTGATTTATAAGGGATTTTGCCGATTTCGGCCTATTGGTTAAAAAATGA
GCTGATTTAACAAAAATTTAACGCGAATTTTAACAAAATATTAACGCTTACAATTTAGGTGGCACTTTTC
GGGGAAATGTGCGCGGAACCCCTATTTGTTTATTTTTCTAAATACATTCAAATATGTATCCGCTCATGAA
TTAATTCTTAGAAAAACTCATCGAGCATCAAATGAAACTGCAATTTATTCATATCAGGATTATCAATACC
ATATTTTTGAAAAAGCCGTTTCTGTAATGAAGGAGAAAACTCACCGAGGCAGTTCCATAGGATGGCAAGA
TCCTGGTATCGGTCTGCGATTCCGACTCGTCCAACATCAATACAACCTATTAATTTCCCCTCGTCAAAAA
TAAGGTTATCAAGTGAGAAATCACCATGAGTGACGACTGAATCCGGTGAGAATGGCAAAAGTTTATGCAT
TTCTTTCCAGACTTGTTCAACAGGCCAGCCATTACGCTCGTCATCAAAATCACTCGCATCAACCAAACCG
TTATTCATTCGTGATTGCGCCTGAGCGAGACGAAATACGCGATCGCTGTTAAAAGGACAATTACAAACAG
GAATCGAATGCAACCGGCGCAGGAACACTGCCAGCGCATCAACAATATTTTCACCTGAATCAGGATATTC
TTCTAATACCTGGAATGCTGTTTTCCCGGGGATCGCAGTGGTGAGTAACCATGCATCATCAGGAGTACGG
ATAAAATGCTTGATGGTCGGAAGAGGCATAAATTCCGTCAGCCAGTTTAGTCTGACCATCTCATCTGTAA
CATCATTGGCAACGCTACCTTTGCCATGTTTCAGAAACAACTCTGGCGCATCGGGCTTCCCATACAATCG
ATAGATTGTCGCACCTGATTGCCCGACATTATCGCGAGCCCATTTATACCCATATAAATCAGCATCCATG
TTGGAATTTAATCGCGGCCTAGAGCAAGACGTTTCCCGTTGAATATGGCTCATAACACCCCTTGTATTAC
TGTTTATGTAAGCAGACAGTTTTATTGTTCATGACCAAAATCCCTTAACGTGAGTTTTCGTTCCACTGAG
CGTCAGACCCCGTAGAAAAGATCAAAGGATCTTCTTGAGATCCTTTTTTTCTGCGCGTAATCTGCTGCTT
GCAAACAAAAAAACCACCGCTACCAGCGGTGGTTTGTTTGCCGGATCAAGAGCTACCAACTCTTTTTCCG
AAGGTAACTGGCTTCAGCAGAGCGCAGATACCAAATACTGTCCTTCTAGTGTAGCCGTAGTTAGGCCACC
ACTTCAAGAACTCTGTAGCACCGCCTACATACCTCGCTCTGCTAATCCTGTTACCAGTGGCTGCTGCCAG
TGGCGATAAGTCGTGTCTTACCGGGTTGGACTCAAGACGATAGTTACCGGATAAGGCGCAGCGGTCGGGC
TGAACGGGGGGTTCGTGCACACAGCCCAGCTTGGAGCGAACGACCTACACCGAACTGAGATACCTACAGC
GTGAGCTATGAGAAAGCGCCACGCTTCCCGAAGGGAGAAAGGCGGACAGGTATCCGGTAAGCGGCAGGGT
CGGAACAGGAGAGCGCACGAGGGAGCTTCCAGGGGGAAACGCCTGGTATCTTTATAGTCCTGTCGGGTTT
CGCCACCTCTGACTTGAGCGTCGATTTTTGTGATGCTCGTCAGGGGGGCGGAGCCTATGGAAAAACGCCA
GCAACGCGGCCTTTTTACGGTTCCTGGCCTTTTGCTGGCCTTTTGCTCACATGTTCTTTCCTGCGTTATC
CCCTGATTCTGTGGATAACCGTATTACCGCCTTTGAGTGAGCTGATACCGCTCGCCGCAGCCGAACGACC
GAGCGCAGCGAGTCAGTGAGCGAGGAAGCGGAAGAGCGCCTGATGCGGTATTTTCTCCTTACGCATCTGT
GCGGTATTTCACACCGCAATGGTGCACTCTCAGTACAATCTGCTCTGATGCCGCATAGTTAAGCCAGTAT
ACACTCCGCTATCGCTACGTGACTGGGTCATGGCTGCGCCCCGACACCCGCCAACACCCGCTGACGCGCC
CTGACGGGCTTGTCTGCTCCCGGCATCCGCTTACAGACAAGCTGTGACCGTCTCCGGGAGCTGCATGTGT
CAGAGGTTTTCACCGTCATCACCGAAACGCGCGAGGCAGCTGCGGTAAAGCTCATCAGCGTGGTCGTGAA
GCGATTCACAGATGTCTGCCTGTTCATCCGCGTCCAGCTCGTTGAGTTTCTCCAGAAGCGTTAATGTCTG
GCTTCTGATAAAGCGGGCCATGTTAAGGGCGGTTTTTTCCTGTTTGGTCACTGATGCCTCCGTGTAAGGG
GGATTTCTGTTCATGGGGGTAATGATACCGATGAAACGAGAGAGGATGCTCACGATACGGGTTACTGATG
ATGAACATGCCCGGTTACTGGAACGTTGTGAGGGTAAACAACTGGCGGTATGGATGCGGCGGGACCAGAG
AAAAATCACTCAGGGTCAATGCCAGCGCTTCGTTAATACAGATGTAGGTGTTCCACAGGGTAGCCAGCAG
CATCCTGCGATGCAGATCCGGAACATAATGGTGCAGGGCGCTGACTTCCGCGTTTCCAGACTTTACGAAA
CACGGAAACCGAAGACCATTCATGTTGTTGCTCAGGTCGCAGACGTTTTGCAGCAGCAGTCGCTTCACGT
TCGCTCGCGTATCGGTGATTCATTCTGCTAACCAGTAAGGCAACCCCGCCAGCCTAGCCGGGTCCTCAAC
GACAGGAGCACGATCATGCGCACCCGTGGGGCCGCCATGCCGGCGATAATGGCCTGCTTCTCGCCGAAAC
GTTTGGTGGCGGGACCAGTGACGAAGGCTTGAGCGAGGGCGTGCAAGATTCCGAATACCGCAAGCGACAG
GCCGATCATCGTCGCGCTCCAGCGAAAGCGGTCCTCGCCGAAAATGACCCAGAGCGCTGCCGGCACCTGT
CCTACGAGTTGCATGATAAAGAAGACAGTCATAAGTGCGGCGACGATAGTCATGCCCCGCGCCCACCGGA
AGGAGCTGACTGGGTTGAAGGCTCTCAAGGGCATCGGTCGAGATCCCGGTGCCTAATGAGTGAGCTAACT
TACATTAATTGCGTTGCGCTCACTGCCCGCTTTCCAGTCGGGAAACCTGTCGTGCCAGCTGCATTAATGA
ATCGGCCAACGCGCGGGGAGAGGCGGTTTGCGTATTGGGCGCCAGGGTGGTTTTTCTTTTCACCAGTGAG
ACGGGCAACAGCTGATTGCCCTTCACCGCCTGGCCCTGAGAGAGTTGCAGCAAGCGGTCCACGCTGGTTT
GCCCCAGCAGGCGAAAATCCTGTTTGATGGTGGTTAACGGCGGGATATAACATGAGCTGTCTTCGGTATC
GTCGTATCCCACTACCGAGATGTCCGCACCAACGCGCAGCCCGGACTCGGTAATGGCGCGCATTGCGCCC
AGCGCCATCTGATCGTTGGCAACCAGCATCGCAGTGGGAACGATGCCCTCATTCAGCATTTGCATGGTTT
GTTGAAAACCGGACATGGCACTCCAGTCGCCTTCCCGTTCCGCTATCGGCTGAATTTGATTGCGAGTGAG
ATATTTATGCCAGCCAGCCAGACGCAGACGCGCCGAGACAGAACTTAATGGGCCCGCTAACAGCGCGATT
TGCTGGTGACCCAATGCGACCAGATGCTCCACGCCCAGTCGCGTACCGTCTTCATGGGAGAAAATAATAC
TGTTGATGGGTGTCTGGTCAGAGACATCAAGAAATAACGCCGGAACATTAGTGCAGGCAGCTTCCACAGC
AATGGCATCCTGGTCATCCAGCGGATAGTTAATGATCAGCCCACTGACGCGTTGCGCGAGAAGATTGTGC
ACCGCCGCTTTACAGGCTTCGACGCCGCTTCGTTCTACCATCGACACCACCACGCTGGCACCCAGTTGAT
CGGCGCGAGATTTAATCGCCGCGACAATTTGCGACGGCGCGTGCAGGGCCAGACTGGAGGTGGCAACGCC
AATCAGCAACGACTGTTTGCCCGCCAGTTGTTGTGCCACGCGGTTGGGAATGTAATTCAGCTCCGCCATC
GCCGCTTCCACTTTTTCCCGCGTTTTCGCAGAAACGTGGCTGGCCTGGTTCACCACGCGGGAAACGGTCT
GATAAGAGACACCGGCATACTCTGCGACATCGTATAACGTTACTGGTTTCACATTCACCACCCTGAATTG
ACTCTCTTCCGGGCGCTATCATGCCATACCGCGAAAGGTTTTGCGCCATTCGATGGTGTCCGGGATCTCG
ACGCTCTCCCTTATGCGACTCCTGCATTAGGAAGCAGCCCAGTAGTAGGTTGAGGCCGTTGAGCACCGCC
GCCGCAAGGAATGGTGCATGCAAGGAGATGGCGCCCAACAGTCCCCCGGCCACGGGGCCTGCCACCATAC
CCACGCCGAAACAAGCGCTCATGAGCCCGAAGTGGCGAGCCCGATCTTCCCCATCGGTGATGTCGGCGAT
ATAGGCGCCAGCAACCGCACCTGTGGCGCCGGTGATGCCGGCCACGATGCGTCCGGCGTAGAGGATCGAG
ATCGATCTCGATCCCGCGAAATTAATACGACTCACTATAGGGAAATTGTGAGCGGATAACAATTCCCCTC
TAGAAATAATTTTGTTTAACTTTAAGAAGGAGATATACATATGGGTCACCACCACCACCACCACCACCAC
CACCACGGTAGCCTGCAAGATTCGGAAGTCAACCAAGAAGCAAAGCCGGAAGTCAAGCCGGAAGTGAAAC
CGGAAACCCATATTAACCTGAAAGTTAGTGACGGCAGCTCTGAAATTTTCTTTAAGATCAAAAAGACCAC
GCCGCTGCGTCGCCTGATGGAAGCGTTTGCCAAACGTCAGGGCAAGGAAATGGATAGCCTGCGTTTCCTG
TATGACGGTATTCGCATCCAGGCAGATCAAGCGCCGGAAGACCTGGACATGGAAGACAACGACATCATTG
AAGCCCACCGTGAACAGATTGGCGGCATGCCGATTACCGAGACTTCTGAATTTCCTTACAAGGTCGATGC
GAAATACCAGCGGTATAACTCACTTAAAAACTTCTTTGAAAAAACCTTCGATCCTGAAGAGAATAAAACG
CCAATTAAATTTCACTATGATGACGTTTCGAAAATAACAGGTAAAAAGGACACTGGAAAGGACCTGCCCA
TGCTTAACGCCGAACGGCTTGGTATTAAAGGTCGCCCGGCGACTCATACGGAAACGAGTATTCTGTTTCA
TACACAACACCTGGGGGCGATGTTGACCCAGCGCCATAATGAAACAGGCTGGACTGGGCTTGACGAAGCG
CTGAACGCGGGCGCGTGGGCAGTGGAATTCGACTATTCGGGATTTAACGCGGCAGGTGGCGGTCCCGGTT
CGGTTATTCCACTTTATCCAATTAACCCCATGACTAATGAGATCGCTAATGAACCGGTCATGGTCCCAGG
ACTTTATAATTGGGATAATATAGACGTAGAATCAGTGCGTCAACAAGGGCAACAATGGAAATTTGAGTCA
AAAGAAGAAGCGTCCAAGATTTTAAAAAAAGCCACGCGGCTGCTGGGCGCTGACCTGGTTGGGATTGCCC
CGTATGATGAGCGGTGGACATATTCCACGTGGGGTCGTAAAATTCAAAAACCGTGTAAAATGCCTAATGG
TCGCACGAAATATCTGCCCTGGGACCTGCCAAAAATGTTGTCTGGCGGCGGGGTTGAAGTTTTTGGGCAT
GCAAAGTTCGAGCCAGACTGGGAGAAATACGCCGGGTTCAAACCGAAATCCGTTATTGTATTTGTTTTGG
AGGAAGATTATGAAGCAATTCGAACTTCTCCATCTGTGATTTCTAGTGCGACGGTGGGAAAGTCGTATTC
CAACATGGCCGAAGTGGCATACAAGATCGCTGTTTTCCTCCGCAAACTGGGATATTACGCCGCACCGTGT
GGTAACGACACGGGCATTTCCGTGCCCATGGCTGTGCAGGCAGGCCTCGGTGAAGCAGGTCGTAATGGGC
TGCTGATAACCCAAAAATTTGGTCCGAGACATCGGATTGCAAAAGTTTACACGGATCTGGAACTGGCTCC
TGATAAACCGCGCAAATTCGGCGTTCGGGAATTCTGTAGACTGTGTAAGAAGTGTGCAGATGCTTGCCCC
GCGCAGGCAATCAGCCACGAGAAGGACCCTAAGGTACTGCAGCCTGAAGATTGTGAGGCATCAGAAAACC
CTTATACCGAGAAATGGCATGTAGATAGTGAAAGATGCGGGTCGTTTTGGGCGTATAATGGCTCTCCATG
CTCGAACTGTGTTGCCGTGTGCTCATGGAATAAAGTTGAAACCTGGAACCACGATGTAGCACGTGTTGCT
ACGCAAATTCCCCTCCTTCAGGATGCGGCACGCAAGTTCGATGAGTGGTTCGGGTATTCCGGCCCGGTTA
ATCCGGATGAGCGCTTGGAATCAGGTTATGTGCAGAACATGGTTAAGGATTTCTGGAATAACCCTGAAAG
CATTAAGCAGTAA
Features (pLannotate 1.2.2; 19 found; start..end, strand, type, name):
     12..61      +  CDS            SET1 (fragment): solubility-enhancement tag derived from T7 phage gene 10B
     69..116     +  terminator     T7 terminator: transcription terminator for bacteriophage T7 RNA polymerase
    153..581     +  rep_origin     f1 ori (sequence partly withheld): f1 bacteriophage origin of replication; arrow indicates direction of (+) strand synthesis
    634..691     +  promoter       AmpR promoter (fragment): bla
    700..1515    -  CDS            KanR: aminoglycoside phosphotransferase; aph(3')-Ia; confers resistance to kanamycin in bacteria or G418 (Geneticin®) in eukaryotes
   1637..2225    +  rep_origin     ori: high-copy-number ColE1/pMB1/pBR322/pUC origin of replication
   2411..2550    -  misc_feature   bom: basis of mobility region from pBR322
   2652..2843    -  CDS            rop: Rop protein, which maintains plasmids at low copy number; rop
   2860..3240    +  CDS            YPB1_ECOLX: Protein predicted: Swiss-Prot protein existence level 4. From Escherichia coli.
   3312..3603    -  CDS            TcR (fragment): tetracycline efflux protein; tet; confers resistance to tetracycline
   3618..3639    -  protein_bind   CAP binding site: CAP binding activates transcription in the presence of cAMP. E. coli catabolite activator protein
   3652..4734    -  CDS            lacI: lac repressor; lacI; The lac repressor binds to the lac operator to inhibit transcription in E. coli. This inhibition can be relieved by adding lactose or isopropyl-β-D-thiogalactopyranoside (IPTG).
   4735..4812    -  promoter       lacI promoter: lacI
   4820..5099    -  CDS            TcR (fragment): tetracycline efflux protein; tet; confers resistance to tetracycline
   5125..5143    +  promoter       T7 promoter: promoter for bacteriophage T7 RNA polymerase
   5148..5164    +  protein_bind   lac operator: The lac repressor binds to the lac operator to inhibit transcription in E. coli. This inhibition can be relieved by adding lactose or isopropyl-β-D-thiogalactopyranoside (IPTG). lac repressor encoded by lacI
   5183..5205    +  RBS            RBS: efficient ribosome binding site from bacteriophage T7 gene 10 (Olins and Rangwala, 1989)
   5219..5245    +  CDS            9xHis: 9xHis affinity tag
   5255..5548    +  CDS            SMT3: SMT3_YEAST - Experimental evidence at protein level: Swiss-Prot protein existence level 1. Not known; suppressor of MIF2 mutations. From Saccharomyces cerevisiae (strain ATCC 204508 / S288c) (Baker's yeast).
