[The description below was written by a language model from this plasmid's Addgene catalogue record and pLannotate feature annotations shown in this document.]
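Description:
pCDB179-RdhC1 is a 7,075 bp bacterial expression plasmid for producing RdhC1 from Desulfitobacterium hafniense in E. coli as an N-terminal His-SUMO fusion. It is built on the pCDB179 backbone, a pET-style vector. The plasmid replicates from a ColE1/pMB1-type origin and also carries the bom mobility region and the rop gene. The catalogue lists it as high copy, although rop normally moderates copy number in this origin family. Selection is by kanamycin through an aph(3')-Ia resistance gene, and an f1 phage origin is also present. Short tetracycline-resistance fragments and an AmpR promoter fragment appear to be non-functional remnants of the backbone's lineage.

The expression cassette consists of a T7 promoter followed by a lac operator and the strong ribosome binding site from T7 gene 10. A plasmid-borne lacI gene with its own promoter supplies repressor. Transcription therefore depends on a host that provides T7 RNA polymerase and is induced with IPTG or lactose. The open reading frame begins with a polyhistidine tag, recorded as 10xHis in the catalogue and annotated as 9xHis in the feature table. This is followed by yeast SMT3 (SUMO), which commonly improves solubility and can be removed by a SUMO-specific protease. The synthesised RdhC1 insert of about 1.5 kb is not itself annotated, but it fits the unannotated region between SMT3 and the T7 terminator, which lies just past the sequence origin.

The associated work concerns B12-dependent dehalogenation of organohalides in E. coli. The construct is consistent with heterologous expression and affinity purification of this reductive dehalogenase-associated protein, though the record does not describe RdhC1's specific function.
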