Addgene plasmid #217822: pCDB179-RdhC1
Purpose: Expresses HisSUMO-RdhC1 in E. coli
Depositing lab: Pamela Silver. Depositing organization: Harvard Medical School. Publication: Sustainable B(12)-Dependent Dehalogenation of Organohalides in E. coli. Ng TL, Silver PA. ACS Chem Biol. 2024 Feb 16;19(2):380-391. doi: 10.1021/acschembio.3c00585. Epub 2024 Jan 22. PubMed 38254247.
Backbone
  Vector backbone: pCDB179
  Backbone size w/o insert (bp): 5537
  Total vector size (bp): 7075
  Vector type: Bacterial Expression, Unspecified
Growth in bacteria
  Bacterial resistance: Kanamycin, 50 μg/mL
  Growth temperature: 37°C
  Growth strain: DH5alpha
  Copy number: High Copy
Gene/Insert
  Gene/Insert name: RdhC1
  Species: Desulfitobacterium hafniense
  Insert size (bp): 1527
  Promoter: T7
  Tag / fusion protein: His10xSUMO (N terminal on backbone)
  Cloning method: Gene Synthesis
  Sequencing primers: 5′ T7 promoter
Resource information
  A portion of this plasmid was derived from a plasmid made by: Twist Bioscience
Terms and licenses: Academic/Nonprofit Terms; Industry Terms: Not Available to Industry
How to cite: pCDB179-RdhC1 was a gift from Pamela Silver (Addgene plasmid # 217822 ; http://n2t.net/addgene:217822 ; RRID:Addgene_217822)
